Addgene plasmid #104657: pAGM18012
Purpose: Cloning Module
Depositing lab: Marco Trujillo. Depositing organization: Leibniz Institute of Plant Biochemistry (IPB). Publication: UbiGate: a synthetic biology toolbox to analyse ubiquitination. Kowarschik K, Hoehenwarter W, Marillonnet S, Trujillo M. New Phytol. 2018 Mar;217(4):1749-1763. doi: 10.1111/nph.14900. Epub 2017 Nov 30. PubMed 29194629.
Backbone
  Vector backbone: pAGM1276
  Backbone manufacturer: self-made
  Backbone size w/o insert (bp): 2251
  Vector type: Synthetic Biology
Growth in bacteria
  Bacterial resistance: Spectinomycin, 50 μg/mL
  Growth temperature: 37°C
  Growth strain: DH5alpha
  Copy number: High Copy
Gene/Insert
  Gene/Insert name: N terminal GST-Tag (alt name: Glutathione S-transferase)
  Species: Synthetic
  Insert size (bp): 683
  Cloning method: Restriction Enzyme; 5′ cloning site BbsI (destroyed during cloning); 3′ cloning site BbsI (destroyed during cloning)
  Sequencing primers: 5′ moclof, agcgaggaagcggaagagcg; 3′ moclor, gccacctgacgtctaagaaacc
Terms and licenses: Academic/Nonprofit Terms; Industry Terms: Not Available to Industry
Depositor comments: release insert with BsaI and clone together with GOI to Level 1 cloning vector
How to cite: pAGM18012 was a gift from Marco Trujillo (Addgene plasmid # 104657 ; http://n2t.net/addgene:104657 ; RRID:Addgene_104657)
