[The description below was written by a language model from this plasmid's Addgene catalogue record and pLannotate feature annotations shown in this document.]
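Description:
pAGM18012 is a small Golden Gate/modular cloning part plasmid from the UbiGate toolbox, a synthetic biology kit built for analysing ubiquitination. It is based on the self-made pAGM1276 backbone (about 2.25 kb) and carries a synthetic 683 bp insert encoding an N-terminal glutathione S-transferase (GST) tag, which the annotation matches to the 26 kDa GST of Schistosoma japonicum. The plasmid is maintained in E. coli at high copy number through a ColE1/pUC-type origin and is selected with spectinomycin via the aadA gene. An AmpR (bla) promoter is annotated upstream of aadA. Between them lie short integrase and gentamicin acetyltransferase fragments, most likely remnants of the integron-derived cassette from which aadA was taken rather than functional genes. Short lacI and RSF origin fragments near the insert likewise look like non-functional backbone remnants.

The GST module was inserted using BbsI, and both sites were destroyed in the process. According to the depositor, the tag is released with BsaI and assembled together with a gene of interest into a Level 1 cloning vector, producing an N-terminal GST fusion. The plasmid therefore serves as a storage and donor module, not an expression construct: no promoter driving GST is annotated, and expression signals would be supplied by other modules or the acceptor vector. GST fusions are commonly used for glutathione-affinity purification and pull-down assays, which fits the toolbox's aim, although the record gives the purpose only as "cloning module". The depositor and sequencing-derived records (2,926 and 2,928 nt) show the same core features in different numbering frames.
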