Features (pLannotate 1.2.2; 7 found; start..end, strand, type, name):
      3..656     +  CDS            GST26_SCHJA: Experimental evidence at protein level: Swiss-Prot protein existence level 1. GST isoenzymes appear to play a central role in the parasite detoxification system. Other functions are also suspected including a role in increasing the solubility of haematin in the parasite gut. From Schistosoma japonicum (Blood fluke).
    805..909     +  promoter       AmpR promoter: bla
    900..980     -  CDS            int (fragment): INT2_ECOLX - Protein inferred from homology: Swiss-Prot protein existence level 3. Putative integrase believed to be involved in the insertion of antibiotic resistance genes into plasmids and transposons. From Escherichia coli.
   1066..1122    +  CDS            GmR (fragment): gentamycin acetyltransferase; aacC1; confers resistance to gentamycin
   1129..1917    +  CDS            aadA: S3AD_ECOLX - Experimental evidence at protein level: Swiss-Prot protein existence level 1. Mediates bacterial resistance to the antibiotics streptomycin and spectinomycin. From Escherichia coli.
   2091..2679    +  rep_origin     ori: high-copy-number ColE1/pMB1/pBR322/pUC origin of replication
   2862..2911    +  CDS            lacI (fragment): lac repressor; lacI; The lac repressor binds to the lac operator to inhibit transcription in E. coli. This inhibition can be relieved by adding lactose or isopropyl-β-D-thiogalactopyranoside (IPTG).
>Addgene plasmid #104657 | pAGM18012 | depositor full sequence | sequence record 198486 | Full Sequence
CCATGTCCCCTATACTAGGTTATTGGAAAATTAAGGGCCTTGTGCAACCCACTCGACTTCTTTTGGAATA
TCTTGAAGAAAAATATGAAGAGCATTTGTATGAGCGCGATGAAGGTGATAAATGGCGAAACAAAAAGTTT
GAATTGGGTTTGGAGTTTCCCAATCTTCCTTATTATATTGATGGTGATGTTAAATTAACACAGTCTATGG
CCATCATACGTTATATAGCTGACAAGCACAACATGTTGGGTGGTTGTCCAAAAGAGCGTGCAGAGATTTC
AATGCTTGAAGGAGCGGTTTTGGATATTAGATACGGTGTTTCGAGAATTGCATATAGTAAAGACTTTGAA
ACTCTCAAAGTTGATTTTCTTAGCAAGCTACCTGAAATGCTGAAAATGTTCGAAGATCGTTTATGTCATA
AAACATATTTAAATGGTGATCATGTAACCCATCCTGACTTCATGTTGTATGACGCTCTTGATGTTGTTTT
ATACATGGACCCAATGTGCCTGGATGCGTTCCCAAAATTAGTTTGTTTTAAAAAACGTATTGAAGCTATC
CCACAAATTGATAAGTACTTGAAATCCAGCAAGTATATAGCATGGCCTTTGCAGGGCTGGCAAGCCACGT
TTGGTGGTGGCGACCATCCTCCAAAATCGGATCTGGTTCCGCGTGGATCAATGTGAGACCACGAAGTGGC
TCTTCAGTGGACGAAAGGGCCTCGTGATACGCCTATTTTTATAGGTTAATGTCATGATAATAATGGTTTC
TTAGACGTCAGGTGGCACTTTTCGGGGAAATGTGCGCGGAACCCCTATTTGTTTATTTTTCTAAATACAT
TCAAATATGTATCCGCTCATGAGACAATAACCCTGATAAATGCTTCAATAATATTGAAAAAGGAAGAGTA
TGCGCTCACGCAACTGGTCCAGAACCTTGACCGAACGCAGCGGTGGTAACGGCGCAGTGGCGGTTTTCAT
GGCTTGTTATGACTGTTTTTTTGGGGTACAGTCTATGCCTCGGGCATCCAAGCAGCAAGCGCGTTACGCC
GTGGGTCGATGTTTGATGTTATGGAGCAGCAACGATGTTACGCAGCAGGGCAGTCGCCCTAAAACAAAGT
TAAACATCATGAGGGAAGCGGTGATCGCCGAAGTATCGACTCAACTATCAGAGGTAGTTGGCGTCATCGA
GCGCCATCTCGAACCGACGTTGCTGGCCGTACATTTGTACGGCTCCGCAGTGGATGGCGGCCTGAAGCCA
CACAGCGATATTGATTTGCTGGTTACGGTGACCGTAAGGCTTGATGAAACAACGCGGCGAGCTTTGATCA
ACGACCTTTTGGAAACTTCGGCTTCCCCTGGAGAGAGCGAGATTCTCCGCGCTGTAGAAGTCACCATTGT
TGTGCACGACGACATCATTCCGTGGCGTTATCCAGCTAAGCGCGAACTGCAATTTGGAGAATGGCAGCGC
AATGACATTCTTGCAGGTATCTTCGAGCCAGCCACGATCGACATTGATCTGGCTATCTTGCTGACAAAAG
CAAGAGAACATAGCGTTGCCTTGGTAGGTCCAGCGGCGGAGGAACTCTTTGATCCGGTTCCTGAACAGGA
TCTATTTGAGGCGCTAAATGAAACCTTAACGCTATGGAACTCGCCGCCCGACTGGGCTGGCGATGAGCGA
AATGTAGTGCTTACGTTGTCCCGCATTTGGTACAGCGCAGTAACCGGCAAAATCGCGCCGAAGGATGTCG
CTGCCGACTGGGCAATGGAGCGCCTGCCGGCCCAGTATCAGCCCGTCATACTTGAAGCTAGACAGGCTTA
TCTTGGACAAGAAGAAGATCGCTTGGCCTCGCGCGCAGATCAGTTGGAAGAATTTGTCCATTACGTAAAA
GGCGAGATCACCAAGGTAGTCGGCAAATAACTGTCAGACCAAGTTTACTCATATATACTTTAGATTGATT
TAAAACTTCATTTTTAATTTAAAAGGATCTAGGTGAAGATCCTTTTTGATAATCTCATGACCAAAATCCC
TTAACGTGAGTTTTCGTTCCACTGAGCGTCAGACCCCGTAGAAAAGATCAAAGGATCTTCTTGAGATCCT
TTTTTTCTGCGCGTAATCTGCTGCTTGCAAACAAAAAAACCACCGCTACCAGCGGTGGTTTGTTTGCCGG
ATCAAGAGCTACCAACTCTTTTTCCGAAGGTAACTGGCTTCAGCAGAGCGCAGATACCAAATACTGTCCT
TCTAGTGTAGCCGTAGTTAGGCCACCACTTCAAGAACTCTGTAGCACCGCCTACATACCTCGCTCTGCTA
ATCCTGTTACCAGTGGCTGCTGCCAGTGGCGATAAGTCGTGTCTTACCGGGTTGGACTCAAGACGATAGT
TACCGGATAAGGCGCAGCGGTCGGGCTGAACGGGGGGTTCGTGCACACAGCCCAGCTTGGAGCGAACGAC
CTACACCGAACTGAGATACCTACAGCGTGAGCTATGAGAAAGCGCCACGCTTCCCGAAGGGAGAAAGGCG
GACAGGTATCCGGTAAGCGGCAGGGTCGGAACAGGAGAGCGCACGAGGGAGCTTCCAGGGGGAAACGCCT
GGTATCTTTATAGTCCTGTCGGGTTTCGCCACCTCTGACTTGAGCGTCGATTTTTGTGATGCTCGTCAGG
GGGGCGGAGCCTATGGAAAAACGCCAGCAACGCGGCCTTTTTACGGTTCCTGGCCTTTTGCTGGCCTTTT
GCTCACATGTTCTTTCCTGCGTTATCCCCTGATTCTGTGGATAACCGTATTACCGCCTTTGAGTGAGCTG
ATACCGCTCGCCGCAGCCGAACGACCGAGCGCAGCGAGTCAGTGAGCGAGGAAGCGGAAGAGCGCCCAAT
ACGCAAACCGCCTCTCCCCGCGCGTTGGCCGATTCATTAATCACTCTGTGGTCTCA
