Features (pLannotate 1.2.2; 8 found; start..end, strand, type, name):
      1..88      +  rep_origin     RSF ori (fragment): Plasmids containing the RSF 1030 origin of replication can be propagated in E. coli cells that contain additional plasmids with compatible origins.
     90..139     +  CDS            lacI (fragment): lac repressor; lacI; The lac repressor binds to the lac operator to inhibit transcription in E. coli. This inhibition can be relieved by adding lactose or isopropyl-β-D-thiogalactopyranoside (IPTG).
    157..810     +  CDS            GST26_SCHJA: Experimental evidence at protein level: Swiss-Prot protein existence level 1. GST isoenzymes appear to play a central role in the parasite detoxification system. Other functions are also suspected including a role in increasing the solubility of haematin in the parasite gut. From Schistosoma japonicum (Blood fluke).
    959..1063    +  promoter       AmpR promoter: bla
   1054..1134    -  CDS            int (fragment): INT2_ECOLX - Protein inferred from homology: Swiss-Prot protein existence level 3. Putative integrase believed to be involved in the insertion of antibiotic resistance genes into plasmids and transposons. From Escherichia coli.
   1222..1278    +  CDS            GmR (fragment): gentamycin acetyltransferase; aacC1; confers resistance to gentamycin
   1285..2073    +  CDS            aadA: S3AD_ECOLX - Experimental evidence at protein level: Swiss-Prot protein existence level 1. Mediates bacterial resistance to the antibiotics streptomycin and spectinomycin. From Escherichia coli.
   2247..2835    +  rep_origin     ori: high-copy-number ColE1/pMB1/pBR322/pUC origin of replication
>Addgene plasmid #104657 | pAGM18012 | addgene full sequence | sequence record 205594 | Addgene NGS Result
AACCGTATTACCGCCTTTGAGTGAGCTGATACCGCTCGCCGCAGCCGAACGACCGAGCGCAGCGAGTCAG
TGAGCGAGGAAGCGGAAGAGCGCCCAATACGCAAACCGCCTCTCCCCGCGCGTTGGCCGATTCATTAATC
ACTCTGTGGTCTCACCATGTCCCCTATACTAGGTTATTGGAAAATTAAGGGCCTTGTGCAACCCACTCGA
CTTCTTTTGGAATATCTTGAAGAAAAATATGAAGAGCATTTGTATGAGCGCGATGAAGGTGATAAATGGC
GAAACAAAAAGTTTGAATTGGGTTTGGAGTTTCCCAATCTTCCTTATTATATTGATGGTGATGTTAAATT
AACACAGTCTATGGCCATCATACGTTATATAGCTGACAAGCACAACATGTTGGGTGGTTGTCCAAAAGAG
CGTGCAGAGATTTCAATGCTTGAAGGAGCGGTTTTGGATATTAGATACGGTGTTTCGAGAATTGCATATA
GTAAAGACTTTGAAACTCTCAAAGTTGATTTTCTTAGCAAGCTACCTGAAATGCTGAAAATGTTCGAAGA
TCGTTTATGTCATAAAACATATTTAAATGGTGATCATGTAACCCATCCTGACTTCATGTTGTATGACGCT
CTTGATGTTGTTTTATACATGGACCCAATGTGCCTGGATGCGTTCCCAAAATTAGTTTGTTTTAAAAAAC
GTATTGAAGCTATCCCACAAATTGATAAGTACTTGAAATCCAGCAAGTATATAGCATGGCCTTTGCAGGG
CTGGCAAGCCACGTTTGGTGGTGGCGACCATCCTCCAAAATCGGATCTGGTTCCGCGTGGATCAATGTGA
GACCACGAAGTGGCTCTTCAGTGGACGAAAGGGCCTCGTGATACGCCTATTTTTATAGGTTAATGTCATG
ATAATAATGGTTTCTTAGACGTCAGGTGGCACTTTTCGGGGAAATGTGCGCGGAACCCCTATTTGTTTAT
TTTTCTAAATACATTCAAATATGTATCCGCTCATGAGACAATAACCCTGATAAATGCTTCAATAATATTG
AAAAAGGAAGAGTATGCGCTCACGCAACTGGTCCAGAACCTTGACCGAACGCAGCGGTGGTAACGGCGCA
GTGGCGGTTTTCATGGCTTGTTATGACTGTTTTTTTTTGGGGTACAGTCTATGCCTCGGGCATCCAAGCA
GCAAGCGCGTTACGCCGTGGGTCGATGTTTGATGTTATGGAGCAGCAACGATGTTACGCAGCAGGGCAGT
CGCCCTAAAACAAAGTTAAACATCATGAGGGAAGCGGTGATCGCCGAAGTATCGACTCAACTATCAGAGG
TAGTTGGCGTCATCGAGCGCCATCTCGAACCGACGTTGCTGGCCGTACATTTGTACGGCTCCGCAGTGGA
TGGCGGCCTGAAGCCACACAGCGATATTGATTTGCTGGTTACGGTGACCGTAAGGCTTGATGAAACAACG
CGGCGAGCTTTGATCAACGACCTTTTGGAAACTTCGGCTTCCCCTGGAGAGAGCGAGATTCTCCGCGCTG
TAGAAGTCACCATTGTTGTGCACGACGACATCATTCCGTGGCGTTATCCAGCTAAGCGCGAACTGCAATT
TGGAGAATGGCAGCGCAATGACATTCTTGCAGGTATCTTCGAGCCAGCCACGATCGACATTGATCTGGCT
ATCTTGCTGACAAAAGCAAGAGAACATAGCGTTGCCTTGGTAGGTCCAGCGGCGGAGGAACTCTTTGATC
CGGTTCCTGAACAGGATCTATTTGAGGCGCTAAATGAAACCTTAACGCTATGGAACTCGCCGCCCGACTG
GGCTGGCGATGAGCGAAATGTAGTGCTTACGTTGTCCCGCATTTGGTACAGCGCAGTAACCGGCAAAATC
GCGCCGAAGGATGTCGCTGCCGACTGGGCAATGGAGCGCCTGCCGGCCCAGTATCAGCCCGTCATACTTG
AAGCTAGACAGGCTTATCTTGGACAAGAAGAAGATCGCTTGGCCTCGCGCGCAGATCAGTTGGAAGAATT
TGTCCATTACGTAAAAGGCGAGATCACCAAGGTAGTCGGCAAATAACTGTCAGACCAAGTTTACTCATAT
ATACTTTAGATTGATTTAAAACTTCATTTTTAATTTAAAAGGATCTAGGTGAAGATCCTTTTTGATAATC
TCATGACCAAAATCCCTTAACGTGAGTTTTCGTTCCACTGAGCGTCAGACCCCGTAGAAAAGATCAAAGG
ATCTTCTTGAGATCCTTTTTTTCTGCGCGTAATCTGCTGCTTGCAAACAAAAAAACCACCGCTACCAGCG
GTGGTTTGTTTGCCGGATCAAGAGCTACCAACTCTTTTTCCGAAGGTAACTGGCTTCAGCAGAGCGCAGA
TACCAAATACTGTTCTTCTAGTGTAGCCGTAGTTAGGCCACCACTTCAAGAACTCTGTAGCACCGCCTAC
ATACCTCGCTCTGCTAATCCTGTTACCAGTGGCTGCTGCCAGTGGCGATAAGTCGTGTCTTACCGGGTTG
GACTCAAGACGATAGTTACCGGATAAGGCGCAGCGGTCGGGCTGAACGGGGGGTTCGTGCACACAGCCCA
GCTTGGAGCGAACGACCTACACCGAACTGAGATACCTACAGCGTGAGCTATGAGAAAGCGCCACGCTTCC
CGAAGGGAGAAAGGCGGACAGGTATCCGGTAAGCGGCAGGGTCGGAACAGGAGAGCGCACGAGGGAGCTT
CCAGGGGGAAACGCCTGGTATCTTTATAGTCCTGTCGGGTTTCGCCACCTCTGACTTGAGCGTCGATTTT
TGTGATGCTCGTCAGGGGGGCGGAGCCTATGGAAAAACGCCAGCAACGCGGCCTTTTTACGGTTCCTGGC
CTTTTGCTGGCCTTTTGCTCACATGTTCTTTCCTGCGTTATCCCCTGATTCTGTGGAT
